>Addgene plasmid #191468 | pFR-mTq2-antiFRET-P2A-jRCaMP1b | addgene full sequence | sequence record 383616 | Addgene NGS Result
ATCGCCTTCTTGACGAGTTCTTCTGAGCGGGACTCTGGGGTTCGAAATGACCGACCAAGCGACGCCCAAC
CTGCCATCACGAGATTTCGATTCCACCGCCGCCTTCTATGAAAGGTTGGGCTTCGGAATCGTTTTCCGGG
ACGCCGGCTGGATGATCCTCCAGCGCGGGGATCTCATGCTGGAGTTCTTCGCCCACCCTAGGGGGAGGCT
AACTGAAACACGGAAGGAGACAATACCGGAAGGAACCCGCGCTATGACGGCAATAAAAAGACAGAATAAA
ACGCACGGTGTTGGGTCGTTTGTTCATAAACGCGGGGTTCGGTCCCAGGGCTGGCACTCTGTCGATACCC
CACCGAGACCCCATTGGGGCCAATACGCCCGCGTTTCTTCCTTTTCCCCACCCCACCCCCCAAGTTCGGG
TGAAGGCCCAGGGCTCGCAGCCAACGTCGGGGCGGCAGGCCCTGCCATAGCCTCAGGTTACTCATATATA
CTTTAGATTGATTTAAAACTTCATTTTTAATTTAAAAGGATCTAGGTGAAGATCCTTTTTGATAATCTCA
TGACCAAAATCCCTTAACGTGAGTTTTCGTTCCACTGAGCGTCAGACCCCGTAGAAAAGATCAAAGGATC
TTCTTGAGATCCTTTTTTTCTGCGCGTAATCTGCTGCTTGCAAACAAAAAAACCACCGCTACCAGCGGTG
GTTTGTTTGCCGGATCAAGAGCTACCAACTCTTTTTCCGAAGGTAACTGGCTTCAGCAGAGCGCAGATAC
CAAATACTGTTCTTCTAGTGTAGCCGTAGTTAGGCCACCACTTCAAGAACTCTGTAGCACCGCCTACATA
CCTCGCTCTGCTAATCCTGTTACCAGTGGCTGCTGCCAGTGGCGATAAGTCGTGTCTTACCGGGTTGGAC
TCAAGACGATAGTTACCGGATAAGGCGCAGCGGTCGGGCTGAACGGGGGGTTCGTGCACACAGCCCAGCT
TGGAGCGAACGACCTACACCGAACTGAGATACCTACAGCGTGAGCTATGAGAAAGCGCCACGCTTCCCGA
AGGGAGAAAGGCGGACAGGTATCCGGTAAGCGGCAGGGTCGGAACAGGAGAGCGCACGAGGGAGCTTCCA
GGGGGAAACGCCTGGTATCTTTATAGTCCTGTCGGGTTTCGCCACCTCTGACTTGAGCGTCGATTTTTGT
GATGCTCGTCAGGGGGGCGGAGCCTATGGAAAAACGCCAGCAACGCGGCCTTTTTACGGTTCCTGGCCTT
TTGCTGGCCTTTTGCTCACATGTTCTTTCCTGCGTTATCCCCTGAGGCCGGCCTATTAATAGTAATCAAT
TACGGGGTCATTAGTTCATAGCCCATATATGGAGTTCCGCGTTACATAACTTACGGTAAATGGCCCGCCT
GGCTGACCGCCCAACGACCCCCGCCCATTGACGTCAATAATGACGTATGTTCCCATAGTAACGCCAATAG
GGACTTTCCATTGACGTCAATGGGTGGAGTATTTACGGTAAACTGCCCACTTGGCAGTACATCAAGTGTA
TCATATGCCAAGTCCGCCCCCTATTGACGTCAATGACGGTAAATGGCCCGCCTGGCATTATGCCCAGTAC
ATGACCTTACGGGACTTTCCTACTTGGCAGTACATCTACGTATTAGTCATCGCTATTACCATGCTGATGC
GGTTTTGGCAGTACACCAATGGGCGTGGATAGCGGTTTGACTCACGGGGATTTCCAAGTCTCCACCCCAT
TGACGTCAATGGGAGTTTGTTTTGGCACCAAAATCAACGGGACTTTCCAAAATGTCGTAATAACCCCGCC
CCGTTGACGCAAATGGGCGGTAGGCGTGTACGGTGGGAGGTCTATATAAGCAGACGTCGTTTAGTGAACC
GTCAGATCACTAGATGCTTTATTGCGGTAGTTTATCACAGTTAAATTGCTAACGCCAGTCTCGAACTTAA
CGTGCAGAAGTTGGTCGTGAGGCACTGGGCAGGTAAGTATCGGGCCCTTTGTGCGGGGGGAGCGGCTCGG
GGCTGTCCGCGGGGGGACGGCTGCCTTCGGGGGGGACGGGGCAGGGCGGGGTTCGGCTTCTGGCGTGTGA
CCGGCGGCTCTAGAGCCTCTGCTAACCATGTTCATGCCTTCTTCTTTTTCCTACAGCTCCTGGGCAACGT
GCTGGTTATTGTGCTGTCTCATCATTTTGGCAAAGAATTGGATCGGACCGAAATCACCACAATTCAGCAA
ATTGTGAACATCATCACGTTCATCTTTCCCTGGTTGCCAAAGGCCCATTTTCCTGTCAGTAACGAGAAGG
TCGCGAATTCAGGCGCTTTTTAGACTGGTCGTAGGGAGACCACAACGGTTTCCCTCTAGAAATAATTTTG
TTTAACTATAAGAAGGAGATATACCATGCGGGGTTCTCATCATCACCACCATCACAGCAGCGGCCTGGTG
CCGCGCGGCAGCTCGCTAGCGCTGCCGGTCGCCACCATGGTGAGCAAGGGCGAGGAGCTGTTCACCGGGG
TGGTGCCCATCCTGGTCGAGCTGGACGGCGACGTAAACGGCCACAAGTTCAGCGTGTCCGGCGAGGGCGA
GGGCGATGCCACCTACGGCAAGCTGACCCTGAAGTTCATCTGCACCACCGGCAAGCTGCCCGTGCCCTGG
CCCACCCTCGTGACCACCCTGTCCTGGGGCGTGCAGTGCTTCGCCCGCTACCCCGACCACATGAAGCAGC
ACGACTTCTTCAAGTCCGCCATGCCCGAAGGCTACGTCCAGGAGCGCACCATCTTCTTCAAGGACGACGG
CAACTACAAGACCCGCGCCGAGGTGAAGTTCGAGGGCGACACCCTGGTGAACCGCATCGAGCTGAAGGGC
ATCGACTTCAAGGAGGACGGCAACATCCTGGGGCACAAGCTGGAGTACAACTACTTTAGCGACAACGTCT
ATATCACCGCCGACAAGCAGAAGAACGGCATCAAGGCCAACTTCAAGATCCGCCACAACATCGAGGACGG
CGGCGTGCAGCTCGCCGACCACTACCAGCAGAACACCCCCATCGGCGACGGCCCCGTGCTGCTGCCCGAC
AACCACTACCTGAGCACCCAGTCCAAGCTGAGCAAAGACCCCAACGAGAAGCGCGATCACATGGTCCTGC
TGGAGTTCGTGACCGCCGCCGGGATCACTCTCGGCATGGACGAGCTGTACAAGTCGACCAGATCTCTGGC
CGAGGCGGCAGCTAAGGAGGCCGCGGCGAAGGAGGCAGCCGCGAAAGAAGCAGCCGCAAAGGAAGCGGCC
GCCAAGGCTGCTGCAAGATCTCTCGGATCGGGTGCTACTAACTTCAGCCTGCTGAAGCAGGCTGGAGACG
TGGAGGAGAACCCTGGACCTTCGCTAGCGCTGGATCCCGCCACAATGGTCGACTCATCGCGACGTAAGTG
GAATAAGTGGGGTCACGCAGTCAGAGCTATAGGTCGGCTGAGCTCAGCGAACAACACCGAAATGATGTAC
CCAGCGGATGGTGGTCTGCGTGGTTACACTCACATGGCGCTGAAAGTTGATGGCGGCGGTCACCTGTCCT
GTTCTTTCGTGACCACCTACCGCTCCAAAAAGACTGTCGGCAACATTAAGATGCCTGCCATTCATTACGT
CAGCCACCGTCTGGAGCGCCTGGAGGAGAGCGATAACGAAATGTTTGTCGTACAGCGTGAACACGCAGTT
GCCAAGTTTGTGGGCCTGGGTGGTGGCGGCGGTACCGGAGGGAGCATGAACTCCCTGATCAAGGAGAACA
TGCGTATGAAAGTGGTTCTGGAAGGCTCCGTAAACGGCCACCAGTTCAAATGCACTGGTGAAGGCGAAGG
CAACCCGTATATGGGCACCCAGACTATGCGTATCAAAGTGATCGAGGGTGGTCCGCTGCCGTTTGCGTTC
GACATCCTGGCGACGTCCTTTATGTATGGCTCCCGTACCTTCATCAAATATCCGAAAGGCATCCCGGATT
TCTTTAAGCAGTCCTTCCCGGAAGGTTTTACCTGGGAACGTGTGACCCGTTACGAAGACGGCGGCGTAAT
TACCGTTATGCAAGACACGTCTCTGGAGGATGGCTGCCTGGTGTATCACGTGCAGGTTCGCGGTGTGAAC
TTCCCGAGCAATGGTGCTGTAATGCAAAAGAAAACCAAAGGTTGGGAGCCTACGGACTCCCAACTGACTG
AAGAGCAGATCGCAGAATTTAAAGAGGCTTTCTCCCTATTTGACAAGGACGGGGATGGGACAATAACAAC
CAAGGAGATGGGGACGGTGATGCGGTCTCTGGGGCAGAACCCCACAGAAGCAGAGCTGCAGGACATGATC
AATGAAGTAGATGCCGACGGTGACGGCACAATCGACTTCCCTGAGTTCCTGATTATGATGGCAGGCAAAA
TGAAATACACAGACAGTGAAGAAGAAATTAGAGAAGCGTTCGGCGTGTTTGATAAGGATGGCAATGGCTA
CATCAGTGCAGCAGAGCTTCGCCACGTGATGACAAACCTTGGAGAGAAGTTAACAGATGAAGAGGTTGAT
GAAATGATCAGGGAAGCAGACAGCGATGGGGATGGTCAGGTAAACTACGAAGAGTTTGTACAAATGATGA
CAGCGAAGTAGAAGCTTGTGATTAACCTCAGGTGCAGGCTGCCTATCAGAAGGTGGTGGCTGGTGTGGCC
AATGCCCTGGCTCACAAATACCACTGAGATCGATCTTTTTCCCTCTGCCAAAAATTATGGGGACATCATG
AAGCCCCTTGAGCATCTGACTTCTGGCTAATAAAGGAAATTTATTTTCATTGCAATAGTGTGTTGGAATT
TTTTGTGTCTCTCACTCGGAAGGACATATGGGAGGGCAAATCATTTAAAACATCAGAATGAGTATTTGGT
TTAGAGTTTGGCAACATATGCCCATATGTAACTAGCATAACCCCTTGGGGCCTCTAAACGGGTCTTGAGG
GGTTTTTTGCTGAAAGCATGCTCGGGGAAATGTGCGCGGAACCCCTATTTGTTTATTTTTCTAAATACAT
TCAAATATGTATCCGCTCATGAGACAATAACCCTGATAAATGCTTCAATAATATTGAAAAAGGAAGAGTC
CTGAGGCGGAAAGAACCAGCTGTGGAATGTGTGTCAGTTAGGGTGTGGAAAGTCCCCAGGCTCCCCAGCA
GGCAGAAGTATGCAAAGCATGCATCTCAATTAGTCAGCAACCAGGTGTGGAAAGTCCCCAGGCTCCCCAG
CAGGCAGAAGTATGCAAAGCATGCATCTCAATTAGTCAGCAACCATAGTCCCGCCCCTAACTCCGCCCAT
CCCGCCCCTAACTCCGCCCAGTTCCGCCCATTCTCCGCCCCATGGCTGACTAATTTTTTTTATTTATGCA
GAGGCCGAGGCCGCCTCGGCCTCTGAGCTATTCCAGAAGTAGTGAGGAGGCTTTTTTGGAGGCCTAGGCT
TTTGCAAAGATCGATCAAGAGACAGGATGAGGATCGTTTCGCATGATTGAACAAGATGGATTGCACGCAG
GTTCTCCGGCCGCTTGGGTGGAGAGGCTATTCGGCTATGACTGGGCACAACAGACAATCGGCTGCTCTGA
TGCCGCCGTGTTCCGGCTGTCAGCGCAGGGGCGCCCGGTTCTTTTTGTCAAGACCGACCTGTCCGGTGCC
CTGAATGAACTGCAAGACGAGGCAGCGCGGCTATCGTGGCTGGCCACGACGGGCGTTCCTTGCGCAGCTG
TGCTCGACGTTGTCACTGAAGCGGGAAGGGACTGGCTGCTATTGGGCGAAGTGCCGGGGCAGGATCTCCT
GTCATCTCACCTTGCTCCTGCCGAGAAAGTATCCATCATGGCTGATGCAATGCGGCGGCTGCATACGCTT
GATCCGGCTACCTGCCCATTCGACCACCAAGCGAAACATCGCATCGAGCGAGCACGTACTCGGATGGAAG
CCGGTCTTGTCGATCAGGATGATCTGGACGAAGAGCATCAGGGGCTCGCGCCAGCCGAACTGTTCGCCAG
GCTCAAGGCGAGCATGCCCGACGGCGAGGATCTCGTCGTGACCCATGGCGATGCCTGCTTGCCGAATATC
ATGGTGGAAAATGGCCGCTTTTCTGGATTCATCGACTGTGGCCGGCTGGGTGTGGCGGACCGCTATCAGG
ACATAGCGTTGGCTACCCGTGATATTGCTGAAGAGCTTGGCGGCGAATGGGCTGACCGCTTCCTCGTGCT
TTACGGTATCGCCGCTCCCGATTCGCAGCGCATCGCCTTCT
Features (pLannotate 1.2.2; 17 found; start..end, strand, type, name):
     47..199     +  CDS            ble (fragment): BLE_KLEPN - Experimental evidence at protein level: Swiss-Prot protein existence level 1. Binding protein with a strong affinity to the bleomycin family of antibiotics. Binds to CL990; an antimitotic-antibiotic compound. From Klebsiella pneumoniae.
    258..305     +  polyA_signal   HSV TK poly(A) signal: herpes simplex virus thymidine kinase polyadenylation signal (Cole and Stacy, 1985)
    396..412     -  polyA_signal   bGH poly(A) signal (fragment): bovine growth hormone polyadenylation signal
    634..1222    +  rep_origin     ori: high-copy-number ColE1/pMB1/pBR322/pUC origin of replication
   1314..1673    +  enhancer       CMV enhancer (fragment): human cytomegalovirus immediate early enhancer
   1675..1874    +  promoter       CMV promoter: human cytomegalovirus (CMV) immediate early promoter
   2026..2156    +  intron         chimeric intron (fragment): chimera between introns from chicken β-actin and rabbit β-globin
   2225..2343    +  promoter       rhaB promoter: promoter of the E. coli rhaBAD operon, conferring tight induction with L-rhamnose and repression with D-glucose in the presence of RhaR and RhaS (Giacalone et al., 2006)
   2445..2462    +  CDS            thrombin site: thrombin recognition and cleavage site
   2487..3203    +  CDS            mTurquoise2: mTurquoise2 is a basic (constitutively fluorescent) cyan fluorescent protein published in 2012, derived from Aequorea victoria. It is reported to be a rapidly-maturing monomer with very low acid sensitivity.
   3393..4628    +  CDS            RCaMP (fragment): RCaMP is a basic (constitutively fluorescent) red fluorescent protein published in 2013, derived from Entacmaea quadricolor.
   4646..4714    +  CDS            HBB (fragment): HBB_PONPY - Experimental evidence at transcript level: Swiss-Prot protein existence level 2. Involved in oxygen transport from the lung to the various peripheral tissues. From Pongo pygmaeus (Bornean orangutan).
   4789..4844    +  polyA_signal   β-globin poly(A) signal: rabbit β-globin polyadenylation signal (Gil and Proudfoot, 1987)
   4932..4979    +  terminator     T7 terminator: transcription terminator for bacteriophage T7 RNA polymerase
   5005..5109    +  promoter       AmpR promoter: bla
   5111..5468    +  promoter       SV40 promoter: SV40 enhancer and early promoter
   5503..26      +  CDS            NeoR/KanR (across the origin): aminoglycoside phosphotransferase from Tn5; aph(3')-II (or nptII); confers resistance to neomycin, kanamycin, and G418 (Geneticin®)
