[The description below was written by a language model from this plasmid's Addgene catalogue record and pLannotate feature annotations shown in this document.]
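Description:
pFR-mTq2-antiFRET-P2A-jRCaMP1b is a dual-host expression plasmid built on the pFR backbone, catalogued for both mammalian and bacterial expression. It is propagated in E. coli as a high-copy plasmid from a ColE1/pUC-type origin and selected with kanamycin. The resistance gene is the Tn5 NeoR/KanR aminoglycoside phosphotransferase, placed behind tandem bacterial (AmpR/bla) and SV40 early promoters and followed by an HSV TK polyadenylation signal, an arrangement that could also support G418 selection in mammalian cells. Short annotated fragments of a ble gene and a bGH poly(A) signal appear to be backbone remnants.

The expression cassette stacks two promoter systems upstream of a single open reading frame. The first is a CMV enhancer and promoter with a chimeric β-actin/β-globin intron fragment for mammalian cells. The second is the L-rhamnose-inducible rhaB promoter for E. coli. The coding region begins with a His tag (listed in the catalogue entry but not annotated) and a thrombin cleavage site. It continues through the cyan fluorescent protein mTurquoise2, an "antiFRET" linker and a P2A ribosome-skipping peptide. It ends with the synthetic red calcium indicator jRCaMP1b, which was cloned between BamHI and HindIII and is detected in the table as an RCaMP match. A rabbit β-globin 3′ segment with its poly(A) signal and a T7 terminator close the cassette.

Because P2A yields the two proteins from one transcript in roughly equal amounts, mTurquoise2 serves as an internal reference. The linker, as its name suggests, is presumably intended to limit energy transfer between the fluorophores in any uncleaved product. The stated purpose is to compare the fluorescence intensity of jRCaMP1b with that of mTurquoise2, as part of work benchmarking genetically encoded calcium sensors.
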