Addgene plasmid #191468: pFR-mTq2-antiFRET-P2A-jRCaMP1b
Purpose: Compare the intensity of the genetically encoded calcium sensor (GECI) jRCaMP1b to mTurquoise2 fluorescent protein
Depositing lab: Dorus Gadella. Depositing organization: University of Amsterdam. Publication: A green lifetime biosensor for calcium that remains bright over its full dynamic range. van der Linden FH, Thornquist SC, Ter Beek RM, Huijts JY, Hink MA, Gadella TWJ, Maimon G, Goedhart J. eLife. 2025 Dec 19;14:RP105086. doi: 10.7554/eLife.105086. PubMed 41416770.
Backbone
  Vector backbone: pFR
  Vector type: Mammalian Expression, Bacterial Expression
Growth in bacteria
  Bacterial resistance: Kanamycin, 50 μg/mL
  Growth temperature: 37°C
  Growth strain: DH5alpha
  Copy number: High Copy
Gene/Insert
  Gene/Insert name: jRCaMP1b
  Species: Synthetic
  Tag / fusion protein: His-mTurquoise2-antiFRETlinker-P2A (N terminal on insert)
  Cloning method: Restriction Enzyme; 5′ cloning site BamHI (not destroyed); 3′ cloning site HindIII (not destroyed)
Terms and licenses: Academic/Nonprofit Terms; Industry Terms: Not Available to Industry
How to cite: pFR-mTq2-antiFRET-P2A-jRCaMP1b was a gift from Dorus Gadella (Addgene plasmid # 191468 ; http://n2t.net/addgene:191468 ; RRID:Addgene_191468)
